Addgene plasmid #75962: PRKACB gRNA (BRDN0001148118)
Purpose: 3rd generation lentiviral gRNA plasmid targeting human PRKACB
Depositing lab: John Doench & David Root. Depositing organization: Broad Institute. Publication: Optimized sgRNA design to maximize activity and minimize off-target effects of CRISPR-Cas9. Doench JG, Fusi N, Sullender M, Hegde M, Vaimberg EW, Donovan KF, Smith I, Tothova Z, Wilen C, Orchard R, Virgin HW, Listgarten J, Root DE. Nat Biotechnol. 2016 Jan 18. doi: 10.1038/nbt.3437. PubMed 26780180.
Backbone
  Vector backbone: lentiGuide-Puro
  Backbone manufacturer: Zhang Lab (Addgene plasmid # 52963)
  Vector type: Mammalian Expression, Lentiviral, CRISPR
  Selectable markers: Puromycin
Growth in bacteria
  Bacterial resistance: Ampicillin, 100 μg/mL
  Growth temperature: 37°C
  Growth strain: DH5alpha
  Copy number: High Copy
Gene/Insert
  Gene/Insert name: PRKACB (alt names: PRKACB; NM_001242857.2)
  gRNA/shRNA sequence: GAAGATCTTAGATAAGCAGA
  Species: H. sapiens (human)
  Entrez Gene: PRKACB (a.k.a. CAFD2, PKA C-beta, PKACB)
  Promoter: hU6
  Cloning method: Unknown
  Sequencing primers: 5′ U6-F; 3′ pS2-R
Terms and licenses: Academic/Nonprofit Terms; Industry Terms: Not Available to Industry
Depositor comments: The gRNA was designed to target the following Genbank reference sequence(s): NM_001242857.2,NM_001242858.2,NM_001242859.2,NM_001242860.2,NM_001242861.2,NM_001242862.2,NM_001300915.1,NM_001300916.1,NM_001300917.1,NM_002731.3,NM_182948.3,NM_207578.2. Note that this plasmid does NOT contain Cas9. It should be used in conjunction with lentiCas9-Blast (Addgene #52962) or otherwise with cell lines already expressing Cas9. Browse the full kinome gRNA library at http://www.addgene.org/pooled-library/broadgpp-human-kinome/ or visit http://www.broadinstitute.org/rnai/public/ for detailed protocols and information.
How to cite: PRKACB gRNA (BRDN0001148118) was a gift from John Doench & David Root (Addgene plasmid # 75962 ; http://n2t.net/addgene:75962 ; RRID:Addgene_75962)
