[The description below was written by a language model from this plasmid's Addgene catalogue record and pLannotate feature annotations shown in this document.]
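Description:
PRKACB gRNA (BRDN0001148118) is a third-generation lentiviral guide RNA plasmid built on the lentiGuide-Puro backbone, designed to direct Streptococcus pyogenes Cas9 to the human PRKACB gene, which encodes the beta catalytic subunit of protein kinase A. It is propagated in E. coli as a high-copy plasmid through a ColE1/pUC-type origin with ampicillin selection from the β-lactamase gene. The backbone also carries an f1 origin, an SV40 origin and poly(A) signal, and remnants of lac and phage-promoter cloning elements.

The lentiviral transfer cassette begins with an RSV promoter fused to a truncated HIV-1 5' LTR, which makes genomic RNA production Tat-independent. It is followed by the Ψ packaging signal with a partial gag sequence, the Rev response element for nuclear export of the unspliced viral RNA, and a cPPT/CTS. It ends in a self-inactivating ΔU3 3' LTR. Within this cassette, a human U6 RNA polymerase III promoter drives the 20-nt PRKACB-specific spacer joined to the Cas9 gRNA scaffold. Downstream, the EF-1α core promoter with its intron A expresses puromycin N-acetyltransferase for selection of transduced mammalian cells, and a WPRE enhances transcript expression.

According to the depositor, the guide was designed against multiple PRKACB RefSeq transcript variants. The plasmid does not encode Cas9, so it must be paired with a separate Cas9 vector or used in cells that already express Cas9. It belongs to a human kinome gRNA collection produced alongside work on optimized sgRNA design, and it is suited to knockout of PRKACB in human cells by lentiviral delivery. The cloning method is not recorded.
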