Features (pLannotate 1.2.2; 29 found; start..end, strand, type, name):
     14..80      +  CDS            small t antigen (fragment): SV40 (simian virus 40) small t antigen
    106..317     +  promoter       EF-1α core promoter: core promoter for human elongation factor EF-1α
    318..1256    +  intron         EF-1α intron A: intron upstream of the start codon of human EF-1α
   1278..1877    +  CDS            PuroR (fragment): puromycin N-acetyltransferase; pac from Streptomyces; confers resistance to puromycin
   1893..2481    +  misc_feature   WPRE: woodchuck hepatitis virus posttranscriptional regulatory element
   2532..2551    +  misc_feature   cPPT/CTS (fragment): central polypurine tract and central termination sequence of HIV-1
   2553..2786    +  LTR            3' LTR (ΔU3): self-inactivating 3' long terminal repeat (LTR) from HIV-1
   2864..2985    +  polyA_signal   SV40 poly(A) signal: SV40 polyadenylation signal
   3025..3160    +  rep_origin     SV40 ori: SV40 origin of replication
   3181..3199    -  promoter       T7 promoter: promoter for bacteriophage T7 RNA polymerase
   3207..3362    +  CDS            lacZα (fragment): LacZα fragment of β-galactosidase; lacZ fragment
   3367..3795    +  rep_origin     f1 ori (sequence partly withheld): f1 bacteriophage origin of replication; arrow indicates direction of (+) strand synthesis
   3848..3952    +  promoter       AmpR promoter: bla
   3953..4813    +  CDS            AmpR: β-lactamase; bla; confers resistance to ampicillin, carbenicillin, and related antibiotics
   4984..5572    +  rep_origin     ori: high-copy-number ColE1/pMB1/pBR322/pUC origin of replication
   5755..5847    +  CDS            lacI (fragment): lac repressor; lacI; The lac repressor binds to the lac operator to inhibit transcription in E. coli. This inhibition can be relieved by adding lactose or isopropyl-β-D-thiogalactopyranoside (IPTG).
   5860..5881    +  protein_bind   CAP binding site: CAP binding activates transcription in the presence of cAMP. E. coli catabolite activator protein
   5896..5926    +  promoter       lac promoter: promoter for the E. coli lac operon
   5934..5950    +  protein_bind   lac operator: The lac repressor binds to the lac operator to inhibit transcription in E. coli. This inhibition can be relieved by adding lactose or isopropyl-β-D-thiogalactopyranoside (IPTG). lac repressor encoded by lacI
   5995..6013    +  promoter       T3 promoter: promoter for bacteriophage T3 RNA polymerase
   6041..6267    +  promoter       RSV promoter: Rous sarcoma virus enhancer/promoter
   6268..6448    +  LTR            5' LTR (truncated): truncated 5' long terminal repeat (LTR) from HIV-1
   6495..6620    +  misc_feature   HIV-1 Ψ: packaging signal of human immunodeficiency virus type 1
   6604..6967    +  CDS            HIV-1 gag (fragment): gag protein from human immunodeficiency virus 1; gag
   7113..7346    +  misc_feature   RRE: The Rev response element (RRE) of HIV-1 allows for Rev-dependent mRNA export from the nucleus to the cytoplasm.
   7723..7749    +  CDS            Rev (fragment): human immunodeficiency virus 1 (HIV-1) Rev protein; rev; enhances nuclear export of unspliced and incompletely spliced viral mRNAs
   7753..7993    +  promoter       U6 promoter: RNA polymerase III promoter for human U6 snRNA
   8023..8098    +  misc_RNA       gRNA scaffold: guide RNA scaffold for the Streptococcus pyogenes CRISPR/Cas9 system
   8154..8271    +  misc_feature   cPPT/CTS: central polypurine tract and central termination sequence of HIV-1
>Addgene plasmid #75962 | PRKACB gRNA (BRDN0001148118) | addgene full sequence | sequence record 184912 | Addgene Assembled Sequence
CCCGGGTGCAAAGATGGATAAAGTTTTAAACAGAGAGGAATCTTTGCAGCTAATGGACCTTCTAGGTCTT
GAAAGGAGTGGGAATTGGCTCCGGTGCCCGTCAGTGGGCAGAGCGCACATCGCCCACAGTCCCCGAGAAG
TTGGGGGGAGGGGTCGGCAATTGATCCGGTGCCTAGAGAAGGTGGCGCGGGGTAAACTGGGAAAGTGATG
TCGTGTACTGGCTCCGCCTTTTTCCCGAGGGTGGGGGAGAACCGTATATAAGTGCAGTAGTCGCCGTGAA
CGTTCTTTTTCGCAACGGGTTTGCCGCCAGAACACAGGTAAGTGCCGTGTGTGGTTCCCGCGGGCCTGGC
CTCTTTACGGGTTATGGCCCTTGCGTGCCTTGAATTACTTCCACCTGGCTGCAGTACGTGATTCTTGATC
CCGAGCTTCGGGTTGGAAGTGGGTGGGAGAGTTCGAGGCCTTGCGCTTAAGGAGCCCCTTCGCCTCGTGC
TTGAGTTGAGGCCTGGCCTGGGCGCTGGGGCCGCCGCGTGCGAATCTGGTGGCACCTTCGCGCCTGTCTC
GCTGCTTTCGATAAGTCTCTAGCCATTTAAAATTTTTGATGACCTGCTGCGACGCTTTTTTTCTGGCAAG
ATAGTCTTGTAAATGCGGGCCAAGATCTGCACACTGGTATTTCGGTTTTTGGGGCCGCGGGCGGCGACGG
GGCCCGTGCGTCCCAGCGCACATGTTCGGCGAGGCGGGGCCTGCGAGCGCGGCCACCGAGAATCGGACGG
GGGTAGTCTCAAGCTGGCCGGCCTGCTCTGGTGCCTGGCCTCGCGCCGCCGTGTATCGCCCCGCCCTGGG
CGGCAAGGCTGGCCCGGTCGGCACCAGTTGCGTGAGCGGAAAGATGGCCGCTTCCCGGCCCTGCTGCAGG
GAGCTCAAAATGGAGGACGCGGCGCTCGGGAGAGCGGGCGGGTGAGTCACCCACACAAAGGAAAAGGGCC
TTTCCGTCCTCAGCCGTCGCTTCATGTGACTCCACGGAGTACCGGGCGCCGTCCAGGCACCTCGATTAGT
TCTCGAGCTTTTGGAGTACGTCGTCTTTAGGTTGGGGGGAGGGGTTTTATGCGATGGAGTTTCCCCACAC
TGAGTGGGTGGAGACTGAAGTTAGGCCAGCTTGGCACTTGATGTAATTCTCCTTGGAATTTGCCCTTTTT
GAGTTTGGATCTTGGTTCATTCTCAAGCCTCAGACAGTGGTTCAAAGTTTTTTTCTTCCATTTCAGGTGT
CGTGACGTACGGCCACCATGACCGAGTACAAGCCCACGGTGCGCCTCGCCACCCGCGACGACGTCCCCAG
GGCCGTACGCACCCTCGCCGCCGCGTTCGCCGACTACCCCGCCACGCGCCACACCGTCGATCCGGACCGC
CACATCGAGCGGGTCACCGAGCTGCAAGAACTCTTCCTCACGCGCGTCGGGCTCGACATCGGCAAGGTGT
GGGTCGCGGACGACGGCGCCGCCGTGGCGGTCTGGACCACGCCGGAGAGCGTCGAAGCGGGGGCGGTGTT
CGCCGAGATCGGCCCGCGCATGGCCGAGTTGAGCGGTTCCCGGCTGGCCGCGCAGCAACAGATGGAAGGC
CTCCTGGCGCCGCACCGGCCCAAGGAGCCCGCGTGGTTCCTGGCCACCGTCGGAGTCTCGCCCGACCACC
AGGGCAAGGGTCTGGGCAGCGCCGTCGTGCTCCCCGGAGTGGAGGCGGCCGAGCGCGCCGGGGTGCCCGC
CTTCCTGGAGACCTCCGCGCCCCGCAACCTCCCCTTCTACGAGCGGCTCGGCTTCACCGTCACCGCCGAC
GTCGAGGTGCCCGAAGGACCGCGCACCTGGTGCATGACCCGCAAGCCCGGTGCCTGAACGCGTTAAGTCG
ACAATCAACCTCTGGATTACAAAATTTGTGAAAGATTGACTGGTATTCTTAACTATGTTGCTCCTTTTAC
GCTATGTGGATACGCTGCTTTAATGCCTTTGTATCATGCTATTGCTTCCCGTATGGCTTTCATTTTCTCC
TCCTTGTATAAATCCTGGTTGCTGTCTCTTTATGAGGAGTTGTGGCCCGTTGTCAGGCAACGTGGCGTGG
TGTGCACTGTGTTTGCTGACGCAACCCCCACTGGTTGGGGCATTGCCACCACCTGTCAGCTCCTTTCCGG
GACTTTCGCTTTCCCCCTCCCTATTGCCACGGCGGAACTCATCGCCGCCTGCCTTGCCCGCTGCTGGACA
GGGGCTCGGCTGTTGGGCACTGACAATTCCGTGGTGTTGTCGGGGAAATCATCGTCCTTTCCTTGGCTGC
TCGCCTGTGTTGCCACCTGGATTCTGCGCGGGACGTCCTTCTGCTACGTCCCTTCGGCCCTCAATCCAGC
GGACCTTCCTTCCCGCGGCCTGCTGCCGGCTCTGCGGCCTCTTCCGCGTCTTCGCCTTCGCCCTCAGACG
AGTCGGATCTCCCTTTGGGCCGCCTCCCCGCGTCGACTTTAAGACCAATGACTTACAAGGCAGCTGTAGA
TCTTAGCCACTTTTTAAAAGAAAAGGGGGGACTGGAAGGGCTAATTCACTCCCAACGAAGACAAGATCTG
CTTTTTGCTTGTACTGGGTCTCTCTGGTTAGACCAGATCTGAGCCTGGGAGCTCTCTGGCTAACTAGGGA
ACCCACTGCTTAAGCCTCAATAAAGCTTGCCTTGAGTGCTTCAAGTAGTGTGTGCCCGTCTGTTGTGTGA
CTCTGGTAACTAGAGATCCCTCAGACCCTTTTAGTCAGTGTGGAAAATCTCTAGCAGTACGTATAGTAGT
TCATGTCATCTTATTATTCAGTATTTATAACTTGCAAAGAAATGAATATCAGAGAGTGAGAGGAACTTGT
TTATTGCAGCTTATAATGGTTACAAATAAAGCAATAGCATCACAAATTTCACAAATAAAGCATTTTTTTC
ACTGCATTCTAGTTGTGGTTTGTCCAAACTCATCAATGTATCTTATCATGTCTGGCTCTAGCTATCCCGC
CCCTAACTCCGCCCATCCCGCCCCTAACTCCGCCCAGTTCCGCCCATTCTCCGCCCCATGGCTGACTAAT
TTTTTTTATTTATGCAGAGGCCGAGGCCGCCTCGGCCTCTGAGCTATTCCAGAAGTAGTGAGGAGGCTTT
TTTGGAGGCCTAGGGACGTACCCAATTCGCCCTATAGTGAGTCGTATTACGCGCGCTCACTGGCCGTCGT
TTTACAACGTCGTGACTGGGAAAACCCTGGCGTTACCCAACTTAATCGCCTTGCAGCACATCCCCCTTTC
GCCAGCTGGCGTAATAGCGAAGAGGCCCGCACCGATCGCCCTTCCCAACAGTTGCGCAGCCTGAATGGCG
AATGGG
[124 nt withheld, positions 3367-3490]
C
[91 nt withheld, positions 3492-3582]
A
[49 nt withheld, positions 3584-3632]
CCTTTGACGTTGGAGTCCACGTTCTTT
[37 nt withheld, positions 3660-3696]
ACCCTATCTCGGTCTATTCTTTTGATTTATAAGGGATTTTGCCGATTTCGGCCTATTGGTTAAAAAATGA
GCTGATTTAACAAAAATTTAACGCGAATTTTAACAAAATATTAACGCTTACAATTTAGGTGGCACTTTTC
GGGGAAATGTGCGCGGAACCCCTATTTGTTTATTTTTCTAAATACATTCAAATATGTATCCGCTCATGAG
ACAATAACCCTGATAAATGCTTCAATAATATTGAAAAAGGAAGAGTATGAGTATTCAACATTTCCGTGTC
GCCCTTATTCCCTTTTTTGCGGCATTTTGCCTTCCTGTTTTTGCTCACCCAGAAACGCTGGTGAAAGTAA
AAGATGCTGAAGATCAGTTGGGTGCACGAGTGGGTTACATCGAACTGGATCTCAACAGCGGTAAGATCCT
TGAGAGTTTTCGCCCCGAAGAACGTTTTCCAATGATGAGCACTTTTAAAGTTCTGCTATGTGGCGCGGTA
TTATCCCGTATTGACGCCGGGCAAGAGCAACTCGGTCGCCGCATACACTATTCTCAGAATGACTTGGTTG
AGTACTCACCAGTCACAGAAAAGCATCTTACGGATGGCATGACAGTAAGAGAATTATGCAGTGCTGCCAT
AACCATGAGTGATAACACTGCGGCCAACTTACTTCTGACAACGATCGGAGGACCGAAGGAGCTAACCGCT
TTTTTGCACAACATGGGGGATCATGTAACTCGCCTTGATCGTTGGGAACCGGAGCTGAATGAAGCCATAC
CAAACGACGAGCGTGACACCACGATGCCTGTAGCAATGGCAACAACGTTGCGCAAACTATTAACTGGCGA
ACTACTTACTCTAGCTTCCCGGCAACAATTAATAGACTGGATGGAGGCGGATAAAGTTGCAGGACCACTT
CTGCGCTCGGCCCTTCCGGCTGGCTGGTTTATTGCTGATAAATCTGGAGCCGGTGAGCGTGGGTCTCGCG
GTATCATTGCAGCACTGGGGCCAGATGGTAAGCCCTCCCGTATCGTAGTTATCTACACGACGGGGAGTCA
GGCAACTATGGATGAACGAAATAGACAGATCGCTGAGATAGGTGCCTCACTGATTAAGCATTGGTAACTG
TCAGACCAAGTTTACTCATATATACTTTAGATTGATTTAAAACTTCATTTTTAATTTAAAAGGATCTAGG
TGAAGATCCTTTTTGATAATCTCATGACCAAAATCCCTTAACGTGAGTTTTCGTTCCACTGAGCGTCAGA
CCCCGTAGAAAAGATCAAAGGATCTTCTTGAGATCCTTTTTTTCTGCGCGTAATCTGCTGCTTGCAAACA
AAAAAACCACCGCTACCAGCGGTGGTTTGTTTGCCGGATCAAGAGCTACCAACTCTTTTTCCGAAGGTAA
CTGGCTTCAGCAGAGCGCAGATACCAAATACTGTTCTTCTAGTGTAGCCGTAGTTAGGCCACCACTTCAA
GAACTCTGTAGCACCGCCTACATACCTCGCTCTGCTAATCCTGTTACCAGTGGCTGCTGCCAGTGGCGAT
AAGTCGTGTCTTACCGGGTTGGACTCAAGACGATAGTTACCGGATAAGGCGCAGCGGTCGGGCTGAACGG
GGGGTTCGTGCACACAGCCCAGCTTGGAGCGAACGACCTACACCGAACTGAGATACCTACAGCGTGAGCT
ATGAGAAAGCGCCACGCTTCCCGAAGGGAGAAAGGCGGACAGGTATCCGGTAAGCGGCAGGGTCGGAACA
GGAGAGCGCACGAGGGAGCTTCCAGGGGGAAACGCCTGGTATCTTTATAGTCCTGTCGGGTTTCGCCACC
TCTGACTTGAGCGTCGATTTTTGTGATGCTCGTCAGGGGGGCGGAGCCTATGGAAAAACGCCAGCAACGC
GGCCTTTTTACGGTTCCTGGCCTTTTGCTGGCCTTTTGCTCACATGTTCTTTCCTGCGTTATCCCCTGAT
TCTGTGGATAACCGTATTACCGCCTTTGAGTGAGCTGATACCGCTCGCCGCAGCCGAACGACCGAGCGCA
GCGAGTCAGTGAGCGAGGAAGCGGAAGAGCGCCCAATACGCAAACCGCCTCTCCCCGCGCGTTGGCCGAT
TCATTAATGCAGCTGGCACGACAGGTTTCCCGACTGGAAAGCGGGCAGTGAGCGCAACGCAATTAATGTG
AGTTAGCTCACTCATTAGGCACCCCAGGCTTTACACTTTATGCTTCCGGCTCGTATGTTGTGTGGAATTG
TGAGCGGATAACAATTTCACACAGGAAACAGCTATGACCATGATTACGCCAAGCGCGCAATTAACCCTCA
CTAAAGGGAACAAAAGCTGGAGCTGCAAGCTTAATGTAGTCTTATGCAATACTCTTGTAGTCTTGCAACA
TGGTAACGATGAGTTAGCAACATGCCTTACAAGGAGAGAAAAAGCACCGTGCATGCCGATTGGTGGAAGT
AAGGTGGTACGATCGTGCCTTATTAGGAAGGCAACAGACGGGTCTGACATGGATTGGACGAACCACTGAA
TTGCCGCATTGCAGAGATATTGTATTTAAGTGCCTAGCTCGATACATAAACGGGTCTCTCTGGTTAGACC
AGATCTGAGCCTGGGAGCTCTCTGGCTAACTAGGGAACCCACTGCTTAAGCCTCAATAAAGCTTGCCTTG
AGTGCTTCAAGTAGTGTGTGCCCGTCTGTTGTGTGACTCTGGTAACTAGAGATCCCTCAGACCCTTTTAG
TCAGTGTGGAAAATCTCTAGCAGTGGCGCCCGAACAGGGACTTGAAAGCGAAAGGGAAACCAGAGGAGCT
CTCTCGACGCAGGACTCGGCTTGCTGAAGCGCGCACGGCAAGAGGCGAGGGGCGGCGACTGGTGAGTACG
CCAAAAATTTTGACTAGCGGAGGCTAGAAGGAGAGAGATGGGTGCGAGAGCGTCAGTATTAAGCGGGGGA
GAATTAGATCGCGATGGGAAAAAATTCGGTTAAGGCCAGGGGGAAAGAAAAAATATAAATTAAAACATAT
AGTATGGGCAAGCAGGGAGCTAGAACGATTCGCAGTTAATCCTGGCCTGTTAGAAACATCAGAAGGCTGT
AGACAAATACTGGGACAGCTACAACCATCCCTTCAGACAGGATCAGAAGAACTTAGATCATTATATAATA
CAGTAGCAACCCTCTATTGTGTGCATCAAAGGATAGAGATAAAAGACACCAAGGAAGCTTTAGACAAGAT
AGAGGAAGAGCAAAACAAAAGTAAGACCACCGCACAGCAAGCGGCCGCTGATCTTCAGACCTGGAGGAGG
AGATATGAGGGACAATTGGAGAAGTGAATTATATAAATATAAAGTAGTAAAAATTGAACCATTAGGAGTA
GCACCCACCAAGGCAAAGAGAAGAGTGGTGCAGAGAGAAAAAAGAGCAGTGGGAATAGGAGCTTTGTTCC
TTGGGTTCTTGGGAGCAGCAGGAAGCACTATGGGCGCAGCGTCAATGACGCTGACGGTACAGGCCAGACA
ATTATTGTCTGGTATAGTGCAGCAGCAGAACAATTTGCTGAGGGCTATTGAGGCGCAACAGCATCTGTTG
CAACTCACAGTCTGGGGCATCAAGCAGCTCCAGGCAAGAATCCTGGCTGTGGAAAGATACCTAAAGGATC
AACAGCTCCTGGGGATTTGGGGTTGCTCTGGAAAACTCATTTGCACCACTGCTGTGCCTTGGAATGCTAG
TTGGAGTAATAAATCTCTGGAACAGATTTGGAATCACACGACCTGGATGGAGTGGGACAGAGAAATTAAC
AATTACACAAGCTTAATACACTCCTTAATTGAAGAATCGCAAAACCAGCAAGAAAAGAATGAACAAGAAT
TATTGGAATTAGATAAATGGGCAAGTTTGTGGAATTGGTTTAACATAACAAATTGGCTGTGGTATATAAA
ATTATTCATAATGATAGTAGGAGGCTTGGTAGGTTTAAGAATAGTTTTTGCTGTACTTTCTATAGTGAAT
AGAGTTAGGCAGGGATATTCACCATTATCGTTTCAGACCCACCTCCCAACCCCGAGGGGACCCAGAGAGG
GCCTATTTCCCATGATTCCTTCATATTTGCATATACGATACAAGGCTGTTAGAGAGATAATTAGAATTAA
TTTGACTGTAAACACAAAGATATTAGTACAAAATACGTGACGTAGAAAGTAATAATTTCTTGGGTAGTTT
GCAGTTTTAAAATTATGTTTTAAAATGGACTATCATATGCTTACCGTAACTTGAAAGTATTTCGATTTCT
TGGCTTTATATATCTTGTGGAAAGGACGAAACACCGGAAGATCTTAGATAAGCAGAGTTTTAGAGCTAGA
AATAGCAAGTTAAAATAAGGCTAGTCCGTTATCAACTTGAAAAAGTGGCACCGAGTCGGTGCTTTTTTAA
GCTTGGCGTAACTAGATCTTGAGACAAATGGCAGTATTCATCCACAATTTTAAAAGAAAAGGGGGGATTG
GGGGGTACAGTGCAGGGGAAAGAATAGTAGACATAATAGCAACAGACATACAAACTAAAGAATTACAAAA
ACAAATTACAAAAATTCAAAATTTTCGGGTTTATTACAGGGACAGCAGAGATCCACTTTGGCGCCGGCTC
GAGGGGG
