>Addgene plasmid #75962 | PRKACB gRNA (BRDN0001148118) | depositor partial sequence | sequence record 143422 | Target Sequence
GAAGATCTTAGATAAGCAGA
