>Addgene plasmid #75962 | PRKACB gRNA (BRDN0001148118) | addgene partial sequence | sequence record 184911 | hU6-F
TACNTGACGTAGAAAGTAATAATTTCTTGGGTAGTTTGCAGTTTTAAAATTATGTTTTAAAATGGACTAT
CATATGCTTACCGTAACTTGAAAGTATTTCGATTTCTTGGCTTTATATATCTTGTGGAAAGGACGAAACA
CCGGAAGATCTTAGATAAGCAGAGTTTTAGAGCTAGAAATAGCAAGTTAAAATAAGGCTAGTCCGTTATC
AACTTGAAAAAGTGGCACCGAGTCGGTGCTTTTTTAAGCTTGGCGTAACTAGATCTTGAGACAAATGGCA
GTATTCATCCACAATTTTAAAAGAAAAGGGGGGATTGGGGGGTACAGTGCAGGGGAAAGAATAGTAGACA
TAATAGCAACAGACATACAAACTAAAGAATTACAAAAACAAATTACAAAAATTCAAAATTTTCGGGTTTA
TTACAGGGACAGCAGAGATCCACTTTGGCGCCGGCTCGAGGGGGCCCGGGTGCAAAGATGGATAAAGTTT
TAAACAGAGAGGAATCTTTGCAGCTAATGGACCTTCTAGGTCTTGAAAGGAGTGGGAATTGGCTCCGGTG
CCCGTCAGTG
